>Addgene plasmid #108224 | pmCherry-p23 | depositor full sequence | sequence record 204036 | Full Sequence
TAGTTATTAATAGTAATCAATTACGGGGTCATTAGTTCATAGCCCATATATGGAGTTCCGCGTTACATAA
CTTACGGTAAATGGCCCGCCTGGCTGACCGCCCAACGACCCCCGCCCATTGACGTCAATAATGACGTATG
TTCCCATAGTAACGCCAATAGGGACTTTCCATTGACGTCAATGGGTGGAGTATTTACGGTAAACTGCCCA
CTTGGCAGTACATCAAGTGTATCATATGCCAAGTACGCCCCCTATTGACGTCAATGACGGTAAATGGCCC
GCCTGGCATTATGCCCAGTACATGACCTTATGGGACTTTCCTACTTGGCAGTACATCTACGTATTAGTCA
TCGCTATTACCATGGTGATGCGGTTTTGGCAGTACATCAATGGGCGTGGATAGCGGTTTGACTCACGGGG
ATTTCCAAGTCTCCACCCCATTGACGTCAATGGGAGTTTGTTTTGGCACCAAAATCAACGGGACTTTCCA
AAATGTCGTAACAACTCCGCCCCATTGACGCAAATGGGCGGTAGGCGTGTACGGTGGGAGGTCTATATAA
GCAGAGCTGGTTTAGTGAACCGTCAGATCCGCTAGCCACCATGGTGAGCAAGGGCGAGGAGGATAACATG
GCCATCATCAAGGAGTTCATGCGCTTCAAGGTGCACATGGAGGGCTCCGTGAACGGCCACGAGTTCGAGA
TCGAGGGCGAGGGCGAGGGCCGCCCCTACGAGGGCACCCAGACCGCCAAGCTGAAGGTGACCAAGGGTGG
CCCCCTGCCCTTCGCCTGGGACATCCTGTCCCCTCAGTTCATGTACGGCTCCAAGGCCTACGTGAAGCAC
CCCGCCGACATCCCCGACTACTTGAAGCTGTCCTTCCCCGAGGGCTTCAAGTGGGAGCGCGTGATGAACT
TCGAGGACGGCGGCGTGGTGACCGTGACCCAGGACTCCTCCCTGCAGGACGGCGAGTTCATCTACAAGGT
GAAGCTGCGCGGCACCAACTTCCCCTCCGACGGCCCCGTAATGCAGAAGAAGACCATGGGCTGGGAGGCC
TCCTCCGAGCGGATGTACCCCGAGGACGGCGCCCTGAAGGGCGAGATCAAGCAGAGGCTGAAGCTGAAGG
ACGGCGGCCACTACGACGCTGAGGTCAAGACCACCTACAAGGCCAAGAAGCCCGTGCAGCTGCCCGGCGC
CTACAACGTCAACATCAAGTTGGACATCACCTCCCACAACGAGGACTACACCATCGTGGAACAGTACGAA
CGCGCCGAGGGCCGCCACTCCACCGGCGGCATGGACGAGCTGTACAAGAGATCTCGAGCTCAAGCTTCGA
ATTCCATGCAGCCTGCTTCTGCAAAGTGGTACGATCGAAGGGACTATGTCTTCATTGAATTTTGTGTTGA
AGACAGTAAGGATGTTAATGTAAATTTTGAAAAATCCAAACTTACATTCAGTTGTCTCGGAGGAAGTGAT
AATTTTAAGCATTTAAATGAAATTGATCTTTTTCACTGTATTGATCCAAATGATTCCAAGCATAAAAGAA
CGGACAGATCAATTTTATGTTGTTTACGAAAAGGAGAATCTGGCCAGTCATGGCCAAGGTTAACAAAAGA
AAGGGCAAAGCTTAATTGGCTTAGTGTCGACTTCAATAATTGGAAAGACTGGGAAGATGATTCAGATGAA
GACATGTCTAATTTTGATCGTTTCTCTGAGATGATGAACAACATGGGTGGTGATGAGGATGTAGATTTAC
CAGAAGTAGATGGAGCAGATGATGATTCACAAGACAGTGATGATGAAAAAATGCCAGATCTGGAGTAAGG
ATCCACCGGATCTAGATAACTGATCATAATCAGCCATACCACATTTGTAGAGGTTTTACTTGCTTTAAAA
AACCTCCCACACCTCCCCCTGAACCTGAAACATAAAATGAATGCAATTGTTGTTGTTAACTTGTTTATTG
CAGCTTATAATGGTTACAAATAAAGCAATAGCATCACAAATTTCACAAATAAAGCATTTTTTTCACTGCA
TTCTAGTTGTGGTTTGTCCAAACTCATCAATGTATCTTAACGCGTAAATTGTAAGCGTTAATATTTTGTT
AAAATTCGCGTTAAATTTTTGTTAAATCAGCTCATTTTTTAACCAATAGGCCGAAATCGGCAAAATCCCT
TATAAATCAAAAGAATAGACCGAGATAGGGT
[37 nt withheld, positions 2202-2238]
AAAGAACGTGGACTCCAACGTCAAAGG
[49 nt withheld, positions 2266-2314]
T
[91 nt withheld, positions 2316-2406]
G
[124 nt withheld, positions 2408-2531]
CAGGTGGCACTTTTCGGGGAAATGTGCGCGGAACCCCTATTTGTTTATTTTTCTAAATACATTCAAATAT
GTATCCGCTCATGAGACAATAACCCTGATAAATGCTTCAATAATATTGAAAAAGGAAGAGTCCTGAGGCG
GAAAGAACCAGCTGTGGAATGTGTGTCAGTTAGGGTGTGGAAAGTCCCCAGGCTCCCCAGCAGGCAGAAG
TATGCAAAGCATGCATCTCAATTAGTCAGCAACCAGGTGTGGAAAGTCCCCAGGCTCCCCAGCAGGCAGA
AGTATGCAAAGCATGCATCTCAATTAGTCAGCAACCATAGTCCCGCCCCTAACTCCGCCCATCCCGCCCC
TAACTCCGCCCAGTTCCGCCCATTCTCCGCCCCATGGCTGACTAATTTTTTTTATTTATGCAGAGGCCGA
GGCCGCCTCGGCCTCTGAGCTATTCCAGAAGTAGTGAGGAGGCTTTTTTGGAGGCCTAGGCTTTTGCAAA
GATCGATCAAGAGACAGGATGAGGATCGTTTCGCATGATTGAACAAGATGGATTGCACGCAGGTTCTCCG
GCCGCTTGGGTGGAGAGGCTATTCGGCTATGACTGGGCACAACAGACAATCGGCTGCTCTGATGCCGCCG
TGTTCCGGCTGTCAGCGCAGGGGCGCCCGGTTCTTTTTGTCAAGACCGACCTGTCCGGTGCCCTGAATGA
ACTGCAAGACGAGGCAGCGCGGCTATCGTGGCTGGCCACGACGGGCGTTCCTTGCGCAGCTGTGCTCGAC
GTTGTCACTGAAGCGGGAAGGGACTGGCTGCTATTGGGCGAAGTGCCGGGGCAGGATCTCCTGTCATCTC
ACCTTGCTCCTGCCGAGAAAGTATCCATCATGGCTGATGCAATGCGGCGGCTGCATACGCTTGATCCGGC
TACCTGCCCATTCGACCACCAAGCGAAACATCGCATCGAGCGAGCACGTACTCGGATGGAAGCCGGTCTT
GTCGATCAGGATGATCTGGACGAAGAGCATCAGGGGCTCGCGCCAGCCGAACTGTTCGCCAGGCTCAAGG
CGAGCATGCCCGACGGCGAGGATCTCGTCGTGACCCATGGCGATGCCTGCTTGCCGAATATCATGGTGGA
AAATGGCCGCTTTTCTGGATTCATCGACTGTGGCCGGCTGGGTGTGGCGGACCGCTATCAGGACATAGCG
TTGGCTACCCGTGATATTGCTGAAGAGCTTGGCGGCGAATGGGCTGACCGCTTCCTCGTGCTTTACGGTA
TCGCCGCTCCCGATTCGCAGCGCATCGCCTTCTATCGCCTTCTTGACGAGTTCTTCTGAGCGGGACTCTG
GGGTTCGAAATGACCGACCAAGCGACGCCCAACCTGCCATCACGAGATTTCGATTCCACCGCCGCCTTCT
ATGAAAGGTTGGGCTTCGGAATCGTTTTCCGGGACGCCGGCTGGATGATCCTCCAGCGCGGGGATCTCAT
GCTGGAGTTCTTCGCCCACCCTAGGGGGAGGCTAACTGAAACACGGAAGGAGACAATACCGGAAGGAACC
CGCGCTATGACGGCAATAAAAAGACAGAATAAAACGCACGGTGTTGGGTCGTTTGTTCATAAACGCGGGG
TTCGGTCCCAGGGCTGGCACTCTGTCGATACCCCACCGAGACCCCATTGGGGCCAATACGCCCGCGTTTC
TTCCTTTTCCCCACCCCACCCCCCAAGTTCGGGTGAAGGCCCAGGGCTCGCAGCCAACGTCGGGGCGGCA
GGCCCTGCCATAGCCTCAGGTTACTCATATATACTTTAGATTGATTTAAAACTTCATTTTTAATTTAAAA
GGATCTAGGTGAAGATCCTTTTTGATAATCTCATGACCAAAATCCCTTAACGTGAGTTTTCGTTCCACTG
AGCGTCAGACCCCGTAGAAAAGATCAAAGGATCTTCTTGAGATCCTTTTTTTCTGCGCGTAATCTGCTGC
TTGCAAACAAAAAAACCACCGCTACCAGCGGTGGTTTGTTTGCCGGATCAAGAGCTACCAACTCTTTTTC
CGAAGGTAACTGGCTTCAGCAGAGCGCAGATACCAAATACTGTCCTTCTAGTGTAGCCGTAGTTAGGCCA
CCACTTCAAGAACTCTGTAGCACCGCCTACATACCTCGCTCTGCTAATCCTGTTACCAGTGGCTGCTGCC
AGTGGCGATAAGTCGTGTCTTACCGGGTTGGACTCAAGACGATAGTTACCGGATAAGGCGCAGCGGTCGG
GCTGAACGGGGGGTTCGTGCACACAGCCCAGCTTGGAGCGAACGACCTACACCGAACTGAGATACCTACA
GCGTGAGCTATGAGAAAGCGCCACGCTTCCCGAAGGGAGAAAGGCGGACAGGTATCCGGTAAGCGGCAGG
GTCGGAACAGGAGAGCGCACGAGGGAGCTTCCAGGGGGAAACGCCTGGTATCTTTATAGTCCTGTCGGGT
TTCGCCACCTCTGACTTGAGCGTCGATTTTTGTGATGCTCGTCAGGGGGGCGGAGCCTATGGAAAAACGC
CAGCAACGCGGCCTTTTTACGGTTCCTGGCCTTTTGCTGGCCTTTTGCTCACATGTTCTTTCCTGCGTTA
TCCCCTGATTCTGTGGATAACCGTATTACCGCCATGCAT
Features (pLannotate 1.2.2; 15 found; start..end, strand, type, name):
     61..364     +  enhancer       CMV enhancer: human cytomegalovirus immediate early enhancer
    365..568     +  promoter       CMV promoter: human cytomegalovirus (CMV) immediate early promoter
    601..1308    +  CDS            mCherry: mCherry is a basic (constitutively fluorescent) red fluorescent protein published in 2004, derived from Discosoma sp.. It is reported to be a very rapidly-maturing monomer with low acid sensitivity.
   1309..1334    +  misc_feature   MCS (fragment): multiple cloning site
   1336..1815    +  CDS            PTGES3: TEBP_BOVIN - Experimental evidence at protein level: Swiss-Prot protein existence level 1. Cytosolic prostaglandin synthase that catalyzes the oxidoreduction of prostaglandin endoperoxide H2 (PGH2) to prostaglandin E2 (PGE2). Molecular chaperone that localizes to genomic response elements in a hormone-dependent manner and disrupts receptor-mediated transcriptional activation, by promoting disassembly of transcriptional regulatory complexes. Facilitates HIF alpha proteins hydroxylation via interaction with EGLN1/PHD2, leading to recruit EGLN1/PHD2 to the HSP90 pathway. From Bos taurus (Bovine).
   1841..1925    +  CDS            large T antigen (fragment): large T antigen from SV40 (simian virus 40)
   1948..2069    +  polyA_signal   SV40 poly(A) signal: SV40 polyadenylation signal
   2103..2531    -  rep_origin     f1 ori (sequence partly withheld): f1 bacteriophage origin of replication; arrow indicates direction of (+) strand synthesis
   2558..2662    +  promoter       AmpR promoter: bla
   2664..3021    +  promoter       SV40 promoter: SV40 enhancer and early promoter
   3056..3850    +  CDS            NeoR/KanR: aminoglycoside phosphotransferase from Tn5; aph(3')-II (or nptII); confers resistance to neomycin, kanamycin, and G418 (Geneticin®)
   3871..4023    +  CDS            ble (fragment): BLE_KLEPN - Experimental evidence at protein level: Swiss-Prot protein existence level 1. Binding protein with a strong affinity to the bleomycin family of antibiotics. Binds to CL990; an antimitotic-antibiotic compound. From Klebsiella pneumoniae.
   4082..4129    +  polyA_signal   HSV TK poly(A) signal: herpes simplex virus thymidine kinase polyadenylation signal (Cole and Stacy, 1985)
   4220..4236    -  polyA_signal   bGH poly(A) signal (fragment): bovine growth hormone polyadenylation signal
   4458..5046    +  rep_origin     ori: high-copy-number ColE1/pMB1/pBR322/pUC origin of replication
