>Addgene plasmid #108224 | pmCherry-p23 | addgene full sequence | sequence record 207769 | Addgene NGS Result
CTGTGGATAACCGTATTACCGCCATGCATTAGTTATTAATAGTAATCAATTACGGGGTCATTAGTTCATA
GCCCATATATGGAGTTCCGCGTTACATAACTTACGGTAAATGGCCCGCCTGGCTGACCGCCCAACGACCC
CCGCCCATTGACGTCAATAATGACGTATGTTCCCATAGTAACGCCAATAGGGACTTTCCATTGACGTCAA
TGGGTGGAGTATTTACGGTAAACTGCCCACTTGGCAGTACATCAAGTGTATCATATGCCAAGTACGCCCC
CTATTGACGTCAATGACGGTAAATGGCCCGCCTGGCATTATGCCCAGTACATGACCTTATGGGACTTTCC
TACTTGGCAGTACATCTACGTATTAGTCATCGCTATTACCATGGTGATGCGGTTTTGGCAGTACATCAAT
GGGCGTGGATAGCGGTTTGACTCACGGGGATTTCCAAGTCTCCACCCCATTGACGTCAATGGGAGTTTGT
TTTGGCACCAAAATCAACGGGACTTTCCAAAATGTCGTAACAACTCCGCCCCATTGACGCAAATGGGCGG
TAGGCGTGTACGGTGGGAGGTCTATATAAGCAGAGCTGGTTTAGTGAACCGTCAGATCCGCTAGCCACCA
TGGTGAGCAAGGGCGAGGAGGATAACATGGCCATCATCAAGGAGTTCATGCGCTTCAAGGTGCACATGGA
GGGCTCCGTGAACGGCCACGAGTTCGAGATCGAGGGCGAGGGCGAGGGCCGCCCCTACGAGGGCACCCAG
ACCGCCAAGCTGAAGGTGACCAAGGGTGGCCCCCTGCCCTTCGCCTGGGACATCCTGTCCCCTCAGTTCA
TGTACGGCTCCAAGGCCTACGTGAAGCACCCCGCCGACATCCCCGACTACTTGAAGCTGTCCTTCCCCGA
GGGCTTCAAGTGGGAGCGCGTGATGAACTTCGAGGACGGCGGCGTGGTGACCGTGACCCAGGACTCCTCC
CTGCAGGACGGCGAGTTCATCTACAAGGTGAAGCTGCGCGGCACCAACTTCCCCTCCGACGGCCCCGTAA
TGCAGAAGAAGACCATGGGCTGGGAGGCCTCCTCCGAGCGGATGTACCCCGAGGACGGCGCCCTGAAGGG
CGAGATCAAGCAGAGGCTGAAGCTGAAGGACGGCGGCCACTACGACGCTGAGGTCAAGACCACCTACAAG
GCCAAGAAGCCCGTGCAGCTGCCCGGCGCCTACAACGTCAACATCAAGTTGGACATCACCTCCCACAACG
AGGACTACACCATCGTGGAACAGTACGAACGCGCCGAGGGCCGCCACTCCACCGGCGGCATGGACGAGCT
GTACAAGAGATCTCGAGCTCAAGCTTCGAATTCCATGCAGCCTGCTTCTGCAAAGTGGTACGATCGAAGG
GACTATGTCTTCATTGAATTTTGTGTTGAAGACAGTAAGGATGTTAATGTAAATTTTGAAAAATCCAAAC
TTACATTCAGTTGTCTCGGAGGAAGTGATAATTTTAAGCATTTAAATGAAATTGATCTTTTTCACTGTAT
TGATCCAAATGATTCCAAGCATAAAAGAACGGACAGATCAATTTTATGTTGTTTACGAAAAGGAGAATCT
GGCCAGTCATGGCCAAGGTTAACAAAAGAAAGGGCAAAGCTTAATTGGCTTAGTGTCGACTTCAATAATT
GGAAAGACTGGGAAGATGATTCAGATGAAGACATGTCTAATTTTGATCGTTTCTCTGAGATGATGAACAA
CATGGGTGGTGATGAGGATGTAGATTTACCAGAAGTAGATGGAGCAGATGATGATTCACAAGACAGTGAT
GATGAAAAAATGCCAGATCTGGAGTAAGGATCCACCGGATCTAGATAACTGATCATAATCAGCCATACCA
CATTTGTAGAGGTTTTACTTGCTTTAAAAAACCTCCCACACCTCCCCCTGAACCTGAAACATAAAATGAA
TGCAATTGTTGTTGTTAACTTGTTTATTGCAGCTTATAATGGTTACAAATAAAGCAATAGCATCACAAAT
TTCACAAATAAAGCATTTTTTTCACTGCATTCTAGTTGTGGTTTGTCCAAACTCATCAATGTATCTTAAC
GCGTAAATTGTAAGCGTTAATATTTTGTTAAAATTCGCGTTAAATTTTTGTTAAATCAGCTCATTTTTTA
ACCAATAGGCCGAAATCGGCAAAATCCCTTATAAATCAAAAGAATAGACCGAGATAGGGT
[37 nt withheld, positions 2231-2267]
AAAGAACGTGGACTCCAACGTCAAAGG
[49 nt withheld, positions 2295-2343]
T
[91 nt withheld, positions 2345-2435]
G
[124 nt withheld, positions 2437-2560]
CAGGTGGCACTTTTCGGGGAAATGTGCGCGGAACCCCTATTTGTTTATTTTTCTAAATACATTCAAATAT
GTATCCGCTCATGAGACAATAACCCTGATAAATGCTTCAATAATATTGAAAAAGGAAGAGTCCTGAGGCG
GAAAGAACCAGCTGTGGAATGTGTGTCAGTTAGGGTGTGGAAAGTCCCCAGGCTCCCCAGCAGGCAGAAG
TATGCAAAGCATGCATCTCAATTAGTCAGCAACCAGGTGTGGAAAGTCCCCAGGCTCCCCAGCAGGCAGA
AGTATGCAAAGCATGCATCTCAATTAGTCAGCAACCATAGTCCCGCCCCTAACTCCGCCCATCCCGCCCC
TAACTCCGCCCAGTTCCGCCCATTCTCCGCCCCATGGCTGACTAATTTTTTTTATTTATGCAGAGGCCGA
GGCCGCCTCGGCCTCTGAGCTATTCCAGAAGTAGTGAGGAGGCTTTTTTGGAGGCCTAGGCTTTTGCAAA
GATCGATCAAGAGACAGGATGAGGATCGTTTCGCATGATTGAACAAGATGGATTGCACGCAGGTTCTCCG
GCCGCTTGGGTGGAGAGGCTATTCGGCTATGACTGGGCACAACAGACAATCGGCTGCTCTGATGCCGCCG
TGTTCCGGCTGTCAGCGCAGGGGCGCCCGGTTCTTTTTGTCAAGACCGACCTGTCCGGTGCCCTGAATGA
ACTGCAAGACGAGGCAGCGCGGCTATCGTGGCTGGCCACGACGGGCGTTCCTTGCGCAGCTGTGCTCGAC
GTTGTCACTGAAGCGGGAAGGGACTGGCTGCTATTGGGCGAAGTGCCGGGGCAGGATCTCCTGTCATCTC
ACCTTGCTCCTGCCGAGAAAGTATCCATCATGGCTGATGCAATGCGGCGGCTGCATACGCTTGATCCGGC
TACCTGCCCATTCGACCACCAAGCGAAACATCGCATCGAGCGAGCACGTACTCGGATGGAAGCCGGTCTT
GTCGATCAGGATGATCTGGACGAAGAGCATCAGGGGCTCGCGCCAGCCGAACTGTTCGCCAGGCTCAAGG
CGAGCATGCCCGACGGCGAGGATCTCGTCGTGACCCATGGCGATGCCTGCTTGCCGAATATCATGGTGGA
AAATGGCCGCTTTTCTGGATTCATCGACTGTGGCCGGCTGGGTGTGGCGGACCGCTATCAGGACATAGCG
TTGGCTACCCGTGATATTGCTGAAGAGCTTGGCGGCGAATGGGCTGACCGCTTCCTCGTGCTTTACGGTA
TCGCCGCTCCCGATTCGCAGCGCATCGCCTTCTATCGCCTTCTTGACGAGTTCTTCTGAGCGGGACTCTG
GGGTTCGAAATGACCGACCAAGCGACGCCCAACCTGCCATCACGAGATTTCGATTCCACCGCCGCCTTCT
ATGAAAGGTTGGGCTTCGGAATCGTTTTCCGGGACGCCGGCTGGATGATCCTCCAGCGCGGGGATCTCAT
GCTGGAGTTCTTCGCCCACCCTAGGGGGAGGCTAACTGAAACACGGAAGGAGACAATACCGGAAGGAACC
CGCGCTATGACGGCAATAAAAAGACAGAATAAAACGCACGGTGTTGGGTCGTTTGTTCATAAACGCGGGG
TTCGGTCCCAGGGCTGGCACTCTGTCGATACCCCACCGAGACCCCATTGGGGCCAATACGCCCGCGTTTC
TTCCTTTTCCCCACCCCACCCCCCAAGTTCGGGTGAAGGCCCAGGGCTCGCAGCCAACGTCGGGGCGGCA
GGCCCTGCCATAGCCTCAGGTTACTCATATATACTTTAGATTGATTTAAAACTTCATTTTTAATTTAAAA
GGATCTAGGTGAAGATCCTTTTTGATAATCTCATGACCAAAATCCCTTAACGTGAGTTTTCGTTCCACTG
AGCGTCAGACCCCGTAGAAAAGATCAAAGGATCTTCTTGAGATCCTTTTTTTCTGCGCGTAATCTGCTGC
TTGCAAACAAAAAAACCACCGCTACCAGCGGTGGTTTGTTTGCCGGATCAAGAGCTACCAACTCTTTTTC
CGAAGGTAACTGGCTTCAGCAGAGCGCAGATACCAAATACTGTTCTTCTAGTGTAGCCGTAGTTAGGCCA
CCACTTCAAGAACTCTGTAGCACCGCCTACATACCTCGCTCTGCTAATCCTGTTACCAGTGGCTGCTGCC
AGTGGCGATAAGTCGTGTCTTACCGGGTTGGACTCAAGACGATAGTTACCGGATAAGGCGCAGCGGTCGG
GCTGAACGGGGGGTTCGTGCACACAGCCCAGCTTGGAGCGAACGACCTACACCGAACTGAGATACCTACA
GCGTGAGCTATGAGAAAGCGCCACGCTTCCCGAAGGGAGAAAGGCGGACAGGTATCCGGTAAGCGGCAGG
GTCGGAACAGGAGAGCGCACGAGGGAGCTTCCAGGGGGAAACGCCTGGTATCTTTATAGTCCTGTCGGGT
TTCGCCACCTCTGACTTGAGCGTCGATTTTTGTGATGCTCGTCAGGGGGGCGGAGCCTATGGAAAAACGC
CAGCAACGCGGCCTTTTTACGGTTCCTGGCCTTTTGCTGGCCTTTTGCTCACATGTTCTTTCCTGCGTTA
TCCCCTGATT
Features (pLannotate 1.2.2; 15 found; start..end, strand, type, name):
     90..393     +  enhancer       CMV enhancer: human cytomegalovirus immediate early enhancer
    394..597     +  promoter       CMV promoter: human cytomegalovirus (CMV) immediate early promoter
    630..1337    +  CDS            mCherry: mCherry is a basic (constitutively fluorescent) red fluorescent protein published in 2004, derived from Discosoma sp.. It is reported to be a very rapidly-maturing monomer with low acid sensitivity.
   1338..1363    +  misc_feature   MCS (fragment): multiple cloning site
   1365..1844    +  CDS            PTGES3: TEBP_BOVIN - Experimental evidence at protein level: Swiss-Prot protein existence level 1. Cytosolic prostaglandin synthase that catalyzes the oxidoreduction of prostaglandin endoperoxide H2 (PGH2) to prostaglandin E2 (PGE2). Molecular chaperone that localizes to genomic response elements in a hormone-dependent manner and disrupts receptor-mediated transcriptional activation, by promoting disassembly of transcriptional regulatory complexes. Facilitates HIF alpha proteins hydroxylation via interaction with EGLN1/PHD2, leading to recruit EGLN1/PHD2 to the HSP90 pathway. From Bos taurus (Bovine).
   1870..1954    +  CDS            large T antigen (fragment): large T antigen from SV40 (simian virus 40)
   1977..2098    +  polyA_signal   SV40 poly(A) signal: SV40 polyadenylation signal
   2132..2560    -  rep_origin     f1 ori (sequence partly withheld): f1 bacteriophage origin of replication; arrow indicates direction of (+) strand synthesis
   2587..2691    +  promoter       AmpR promoter: bla
   2693..3050    +  promoter       SV40 promoter: SV40 enhancer and early promoter
   3085..3879    +  CDS            NeoR/KanR: aminoglycoside phosphotransferase from Tn5; aph(3')-II (or nptII); confers resistance to neomycin, kanamycin, and G418 (Geneticin®)
   3900..4052    +  CDS            ble (fragment): BLE_KLEPN - Experimental evidence at protein level: Swiss-Prot protein existence level 1. Binding protein with a strong affinity to the bleomycin family of antibiotics. Binds to CL990; an antimitotic-antibiotic compound. From Klebsiella pneumoniae.
   4111..4158    +  polyA_signal   HSV TK poly(A) signal: herpes simplex virus thymidine kinase polyadenylation signal (Cole and Stacy, 1985)
   4249..4265    -  polyA_signal   bGH poly(A) signal (fragment): bovine growth hormone polyadenylation signal
   4487..5075    +  rep_origin     ori: high-copy-number ColE1/pMB1/pBR322/pUC origin of replication
