[The description below was written by a language model from this plasmid's Addgene catalogue record and pLannotate feature annotations shown in this document.]
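Description:
pmCherry-p23 is a mammalian expression plasmid built on the pmCherry-C1 backbone that produces human p23 (PTGES3, also known as TEBP or cPGES), an Hsp90 co-chaperone, fused to the C-terminus of the red fluorescent protein mCherry. The CMV immediate early enhancer and promoter drive the mCherry coding sequence. This is followed by a short remnant of the multiple cloning site that serves as a linker, then the p23 open reading frame, with an SV40 polyadenylation signal terminating the transcript. The automated annotation matched the insert to the bovine PTGES3 reference protein, but the catalogue entry gives the species as human, and the match probably reflects high conservation of this protein. The restriction sites used for cloning are not recorded.

The plasmid replicates at high copy in E. coli from a ColE1/pUC-type origin and also carries an f1 origin for single-stranded DNA production. A single Tn5 aminoglycoside phosphotransferase (NeoR/KanR) gene provides both selections. A bacterial bla-type promoter expresses it for kanamycin selection in bacteria. The adjacent SV40 enhancer/early promoter, together with an HSV TK polyadenylation signal, expresses it in mammalian cells, allowing G418 selection of stable transfectants. The small fragments annotated as ble, SV40 large T antigen and bGH poly(A) appear to be residual backbone sequence rather than functional elements. The depositor's sequence and the repository's sequencing result are both 5,160 nt and show the same features in the same order, differing only in the numbering start point.

The construct is intended for live-cell imaging of p23. The associated publication used two-colour photobleaching to compare the intracellular dynamics of two components of the Hsp90 chaperone complex.
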