Addgene plasmid #108224: pmCherry-p23
Purpose: Mammalian expression vector for mCherry fusion to human p23
Depositing lab: Didier Picard. Publication: 2-color photobleaching experiments reveal distinct intracellular dynamics of two components of the Hsp90 complex. Picard D, Suslova E, Briand PA. Exp Cell Res. 2006 Nov 15. 312(19):3949-58. 10.1016/j.yexcr.2006.08.026 PubMed 17010336.
Backbone
  Vector backbone: pmCherry-C1
  Vector type: Mammalian Expression
  Selectable markers: Neomycin (select with G418)
Growth in bacteria
  Bacterial resistance: Kanamycin, 50 μg/mL
  Growth temperature: 37°C
  Growth strain: DH5alpha
  Copy number: High Copy
Gene/Insert
  Gene/Insert name: mCherry-p23
  Species: H. sapiens (human)
  Entrez Gene: PTGES3 (a.k.a. P23, TEBP, cPGES)
  Promoter: CMV
  Cloning method: Restriction Enzyme; 5′ cloning site unknown (unknown if destroyed); 3′ cloning site unknown (unknown if destroyed)
Terms and licenses: Academic/Nonprofit Terms; Industry Terms: Not Available to Industry
How to cite: pmCherry-p23 was a gift from Didier Picard (Addgene plasmid # 108224 ; http://n2t.net/addgene:108224 ; RRID:Addgene_108224)
